Addgene plasmid #111406: pScaf-7560.1
Purpose: pScaf phagemid with insert for generating DNA origami scaffold 7560 bases in length
Depositing lab: Shawn Douglas. Depositing organization: University of California, San Francisco (UCSF). Publication: Construction of a novel phagemid to produce custom DNA origami scaffolds. Nafisi PM, Aksel T, Douglas SM. Synth Biol (Oxf). 2018 Jan;3(1). doi: 10.1093/synbio/ysy015. Epub 2018 Aug 9. PubMed 30984875.
Backbone
  Vector backbone: pScaf
  Backbone size w/o insert (bp): 3154
  Total vector size (bp): 10315
  Modifications to backbone: Sequence inserted between KpnI/BamHI restriction sites
  Vector type: Bacterial Expression
Growth in bacteria
  Bacterial resistance: Ampicillin, 100 μg/mL
  Growth temperature: 37°C
  Growth strain: DH5alpha
  Growth instructions: 37°C for plasmid growth, 30°C for phagemid ssDNA preparation (if transformed into HFR/F+/F' strain)
  Copy number: High Copy
Gene/Insert
  Gene/Insert name: pScaf-7560.1
  Insert size (bp): 7179
  Cloning method: Restriction Enzyme; 5′ cloning site KpnI (not destroyed); 3′ cloning site BamHI (not destroyed)
  Sequencing primers: 5′ TAAGGGATTTTGCCGATTTC; 3′ CACAGGAAACAGCTATGACCATGATT
Terms and licenses: Academic/Nonprofit Terms; Industry Terms: Not Available to Industry
Depositor comments: Preprint available at https://www.biorxiv.org/content/early/2018/04/27/309682
How to cite: pScaf-7560.1 was a gift from Shawn Douglas (Addgene plasmid # 111406 ; http://n2t.net/addgene:111406 ; RRID:Addgene_111406)
