[The description below was written by a language model from this plasmid's Addgene catalogue record and pLannotate feature annotations shown in this document.]
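Description:
pScaf-7560.1 is a 10,315 bp bacterial phagemid built on the roughly 3.2 kb pScaf backbone and designed to produce a custom single-stranded DNA scaffold of 7,560 bases for DNA origami. It is maintained as a double-stranded, high-copy plasmid in E. coli through a ColE1/pUC-type origin and is selected with ampicillin via the β-lactamase gene and its native promoter. Small annotated remnants (a lac promoter/operator with CAP site, fragments of lacI, rop and the pBR322 bom region) appear to be carry-over from the parental cloning vector rather than functional parts of the design.

The key feature is the pair of filamentous phage origin elements that bracket the insert: a full M13 origin upstream and a partial f1 origin fragment downstream, both in the same orientation. An arrangement like this is generally used so that (+) strand synthesis starts at the complete origin and ends at the truncated one. That would export only the intervening region as circular ssDNA and leave out the plasmid origin and resistance marker, which fits a scaffold shorter than the whole plasmid. The record itself does not spell out this mechanism. ssDNA production requires an F-pilus-bearing host strain; the source of the phage functions is not described.

The 7,179 bp insert sits between preserved KpnI and BamHI sites. Automated annotation matches most of it to antisense fragments of human DYNC2H1 (cytoplasmic dynein 2 heavy chain) plus a short GFP-derived fragment. No promoter is annotated to drive these fragments, so they apparently serve as length-defining filler sequence, not as an expressed product.
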