Features (pLannotate 1.2.2; 14 found; start..end, strand, type, name):
     44..424     +  rep_origin     M13 ori (sequence partly withheld): M13 bacteriophage origin of replication; arrow indicates direction of (+) strand synthesis
    449..6187    -  CDS            DYNC2H1 (fragment): DYHC2_HUMAN - Also known as DHC1B, DHC2, DNCH2, DYH1B, KIAA1997. Experimental evidence at protein level: Swiss-Prot protein existence level 1. May function as a motor for intraflagellar retrograde transport. Functions in cilia biogenesis. May play a role in transport between endoplasmic reticulum and Golgi or organization of the Golgi in cells (By similarity). From Homo sapiens (Human).
   6187..7533    -  CDS            DYNC2H1 (fragment): DYHC2_HUMAN - Also known as DHC1B, DHC2, DNCH2, DYH1B, KIAA1997. Experimental evidence at protein level: Swiss-Prot protein existence level 1. May function as a motor for intraflagellar retrograde transport. Functions in cilia biogenesis. May play a role in transport between endoplasmic reticulum and Golgi or organization of the Golgi in cells (By similarity). From Homo sapiens (Human).
   7525..7602    -  CDS            10B (fragment): 10B is a fluorescent protein published in 1996, derived from Aequorea victoria.
   7604..7922    +  rep_origin     f1 ori (fragment) (sequence partly withheld): f1 bacteriophage origin of replication; arrow indicates direction of (+) strand synthesis
   7973..7989    -  protein_bind   lac operator: The lac repressor binds to the lac operator to inhibit transcription in E. coli. This inhibition can be relieved by adding lactose or isopropyl-β-D-thiogalactopyranoside (IPTG). lac repressor encoded by lacI
   7997..8027    -  promoter       lac promoter: promoter for the E. coli lac operon
   8042..8063    -  protein_bind   CAP binding site: CAP binding activates transcription in the presence of cAMP. E. coli catabolite activator protein
   8076..8168    -  CDS            lacI (fragment): lac repressor; lacI; The lac repressor binds to the lac operator to inhibit transcription in E. coli. This inhibition can be relieved by adding lactose or isopropyl-β-D-thiogalactopyranoside (IPTG).
   8351..8939    -  rep_origin     ori: high-copy-number ColE1/pMB1/pBR322/pUC origin of replication
   9110..9970    -  CDS            AmpR: β-lactamase; bla; confers resistance to ampicillin, carbenicillin, and related antibiotics
   9971..10075   -  promoter       AmpR promoter: bla
  10170..10205   +  CDS            rop (fragment): Rop protein, which maintains plasmids at low copy number; rop
  10307..43      +  misc_feature   bom (fragment) (across the origin): basis of mobility region from pBR322
>Addgene plasmid #111406 | pScaf-7560.1 | depositor full sequence | sequence record 209800 | pScaf-7560.1 sequence 10315 bps
CTATGCGGCATCAGAGCAGATTGTACTGAGAGTGCACCATATG
[124 nt withheld, positions 44-167]
C
[141 nt withheld, positions 169-309]
CCTTTGACGTTGGAGTCCACGTTCTTT
[37 nt withheld, positions 337-373]
ACCCTATCTCGGGCTATTCTTTTGATTTATAAGGGATTTTGCCGATTTCGGGGTACCGCATGCCTCGAGT
TAGACCTGATTCTTGAGAAACAAGGCGGCTCCACACTGAATCCATTGATCCTGATTACCACCGCAAGGCA
CATCGATGTTGGTCACGACTCTGTCGCGCTCAGCGGATGTGTACACTGGCAAAGAAATGCACTCATCGGG
TGAGTATGGGCCGCAAGCGTCTTGAGGAATCCAACCCATGAAGCATGGCAGAACGCTAGAGACGCTTGGG
CTGTCGAGCTGATTCTCGGACAGTTGATTACCGTCGAAGGAGCAGCCTTCCAGGAGCAGTCCTGAGATCT
TGATCTGGAGTTTGGCCTCTTGCAGTCTACCCTTCCAGGAGGCGACAAATTTCAGAGAATCCACTGATCT
TCCAACAGCCCTTGCTGTTTCCTGGCGGAGGGCGTTCAGGAATGTGTCGGGATGGAACAATTCAGAGAGG
TCCAGTGTTTCGGACAAGAGGGCCTGCTTCTCTGCTTTATCGACCCAATTCTGGATGGCCAGTGCTCTAG
CCACGAGGCCTCTGAGATATTGCAGAGGGTCTTCGGGTCCCTCCCACTTGGATTGCCAGGCCAGAGGGCA
CTTCTGGTTGAGCAGGGCAGAGGCCAACTTCTGGACTTCTGATGAGAGCAGTGTAGTGCCGCGGATCACT
TTGCTCAAGGCTGCCAGTGATTGATGAACTGACTGGACCAATCTGATGGCGTTGAACTGCTCCAAGATAA
TAAAGGACAGAATTGGTGATCCTTGGCGGTCATTGGGAGGAGGGACCTTCTGGTGGATCAGGTTGGAGTT
CTGGTTCAGTTTCTTCCACAGGTTGAGCACTGGGCTGAGTTCATTGCTCCAGATCTCGCGATCGAACTTT
GAGCCTGCAGTAATAGAGCGGCCCAGGATGCGGAGTTGGGAAATCACCTGAGATGAGATCATGCGCTGTG
ATGAGCGTGCAATGTTGGCAGGCAGACCGAAGAAGGATGGCTTATCGTCTTCTGGAATCTTCTCAATGAC
AGCCCTGTAATCCAGAATGCTGCAGCTTTGTGGCAGGCTCACGCTGTAGGGAAAGATGGACTTCTTGTTG
CGCTGATTGAACACGTCAATGACGCTAGAGTTGAAGAATTGCTTCAAATAGCTCTGCAGGACGCGCAAGT
CGAAATAGTTATCGATGCGGCCTCCGTAGATGGCGTTCTCCAGCAGACCATGGACAAACTCCCATTGCAC
GTCCTTGGCACCATCAAAGAGCCTGTCAATGATATTGTAACCGGCCCTCAGGTCGGAGAGAGAGAACTCG
TAGAATTTGGTCCAACCTTGAGGAATGTAGTTGCGCCTCTCTTGGCATGCGGCGTGAAACCAGGCCAGAG
AGAACAGAGCATGTGCGCGGTGAGTGTTATCTTTCTTAGAGATTTGTTCAGGTGTCCAAGATTCATATGT
GCGCATGAGATTCTTCTTGAGTCCAGGTGGTGATTCATAAGTGATCTTGAGGCTTGACTGGAGGAGGATA
GGTGTAAAGTTTGGGTGCACTTCGGCTGTCAACCAGAGCCTGAAAGTGTCTTTGGGTTGCAAGGTGTTCA
GTTCCTTCTCCAAGACAGGCAGCCAGGAGACAACCAGGTGCAAGTTCTTCAAACACAGCCAGTCACCATT
CCTTGCGCATTCCTTGAGCATTTGGATAGCCAAGTCAGCTTGGCCCTGGCCCATTGCAACCTGGTGGTAA
CATTCTCCTGATCTTTCGGCGTTGGCGAGCTCCTGGAGTTCCTGGGAGGGATCGGCTCCTGGAGAAATAA
TGATCAGAATGGGCTCGATTTCGAGTGTCTCCTTGTACAGCCTCTTGAGATTGAGTGGGAGTGGAGAGAC
TTCCTTCAAACCCAAGGTCTTGCAGGCAAAGAGGGCCATAGCTGACTGCAATCTATCTGGCCTGAGCACC
TGCACGACGAGGATCTGCTGGAACAAGCTGACCTTCTTAGCCAAGATGCTAGGAAATTCCTGCTCACACA
TGCTGTTGTTGTAGTAGGTGCGCCACAAAGCGGCGTCCTCGAAACACAGAGTCTGGTACAGGGAAGGCAG
AGCGATCTTCAAGGTTGCCACAGCCCAGGATCTCTCTTGATCGATCCATGAAGGCAACTGGTCCCTGATC
TTCTGCTGGGAGTCGGCTTTGCGCAACATGTCTCCGACCACCACGCCAGTGAAGGTATCCCATTCGTTCT
CCTGGAACAATTCTGGATGCATACCTCTGACGAAATGCAGGGCGAACATCAGCTGGTCGGCCTTGAACAG
GCAGCGGCAGATGTATTCGTACACCATGTGCTGCAGGGAGCTGATCAGGGATTGAATCCTCTGTTCTGTG
TTCTCAGAATCCTGCTTATTCTGGAGTGCCCTTTGAAACAACCTCAGAAAGGCGGCCAGGGAGAACCTGT
ACATATTATTGATCTTGGAGAGGTCAGAGATAATGAAGTACATCTTTGAAGCAGACTCAGCGAGTGGCAG
ATATGCGTCGCGCTCCTGGTCGAGAGAGATTTGCAGCTTATAAGATTCCTTCAGAGACTCTTGGATGAGG
GCGGAAGATGCTTTAGTCTGATTCAGAGACTCGATCAGGTCCTTGTTCTCCAGGATGTTGCCCTGAGAAG
TAGCCAATGTCTCCAGCAGAGATTCTTCGAGTTTGGCCAGTTGGATCTTCTTATCCTCCTCCTGTTGGAG
CAGCTTAGTCTTCTGTTCTTCCAAATCGGGTTTCTCATGTTGGATGGTGAGGGCCAGGAGCTGGCCTCTC
AGTCCTGAGCGGGTGGTTGTGAAATTAACCTCTGTGACGATGCTGGCAGCGTCTGGTGGAATGAATGGGT
TGGGATTCCTAGTGCTCAGGAACAGGCGAAACTCCTCGTTATAGTCGATGATCTTATCTCCAATCTGGAC
CACATAGCGTGGGCCTTGGGCCACCAAATCTCTGCGCAACAGAGGGTACAGAACTGGCTCCACGCCATCC
ATCTCCTGGATGATCAAGGTCTTGCCGAAGCGGACGGCGAGTTCCAGGGCAGTGATGAAGTTGGAGTCTT
GCTGGTTGATCACTTCCAGCCTGGAATCCTTCAAGTGAGTCTTCAGCCACTCAGTAGCCTGTGAGCTGGG
ATCGATGAGGAAAGGGCAAACGCGGGATTGCAAGATAACCAGTGCGTTCTCGATTGAGAGGTCATCGCTG
GGCAGACCTTCAGACTTCCAGATCAGCTGCTCTGACTCGGTGCAGAGAAATCTTCTCAGGTCAAACTTCT
CCAGGCCGGCAGACTTGGTCCACTCCTCCAGACATGTCTTTCTGAGAGACTCAGGTGCAGCGGACAAGTA
GGTGATAAAGGCTGCGGCCAACTGAGCCCTCTTTGGGAGGGTTGCCAGCTCCTCAGTAATCTCGACGACC
TGAGCATTCCATCTCTTGTGTTCGCGGTCCAGCTGATTAATCAACACTTCAGCTGCTTTGATAGTCTCCT
GAGCCTTGGACACCTCAGCTTCCAACTTAGCTGCTTCTGAGGTCCTGCTCTGAAATTTCTCCTTCAGTTC
TGACACCTTCTGACCGACAGAATTGAGGAGTTCTTCCAGTTTCCTCTTTCTATCCTCGGTCTTCTTCAGG
TTGCTTTCCAGGCCGGCTTGCTCAGTCTCCAGAGGGTGGATGCGTTCGAGCACGTGAGAGTACTGGATAT
TGGCCTTAACCCAGGCTGCCAAGGGTGCAGCTGCAGTTGATGCTCTCTTAGCGTTCTTGGGATCAAATGA
ACCTTTATTCTTGAACAGCAGTTCCTCCACAGATTCCCTAATTTCCTTGGAGATGTTCCTAGCGTCGAAA
GTAGCAATGTCCTCCCTGACACCGCGCTTGGCCAAGAAAGACTTCATAGACACCCAAGAGGTGTCAAAGA
TACCCATCAAGCGCAGGACGCCCTCCAGGATGTCGCGGATAACGTCTGGTGGCATTCTCAGTGACCTGAT
CTCTGAGAGAGACTCTGGTTTGATATTACCCACGGCGAGCTTGGCCTCGTTCACCAGAGGCTGCACCTCT
TTGAGTTCGTCGTCAATCTTGTTCTTTCTCTCCTCGATCTTGACCACCTCCTCTGCGATGCGGTGCTTCA
GCCTCTCCAGCTCTGTCTTCTGCTCGGAAGCATCCTGCATAGACACGGTAATCATTTGCAGGGCAGCGTC
AGCTTCATCCTGCTTAGTCTTCAGGAGGACTGATTGTTCGCCAGCCTTGCGATTCAGTTCATCCACCAGA
GCTTTGGCTTCGTTCAGCTTGCTGACTCCGGCCTGCAGATGAGATTGGCGCTTCAGCAGCTCCTTCTTCT
TTGAGCTGGAGATGGCGGAATAGACGTGGAGGAAGGTCATGTACTGGCTAGGAGTAGCTCCGTAAGCTTT
GCAAGACTCGTGGATCAGCAGGAAGCTCTTGAGGAAATCAGGATCGACGGAGTTCTTCTTCTTCTCCTCT
TTGCGCTTCTTGTCGTTGTACTTCTCACCGCCTCCAGTCTCGCTAAACAACATCTCGGGAATCTTCTTCA
TAGAAGAATTAGACCAACCCTCCATCCAGAGGACCTGGCACTTCTTATGGAGGGCGGGATTGCTCTCGCA
ATTGATCATGAAATTGGAATTAGCGCTGTCCATAATCAGCACAATGTGGAGATTCTGTTGAATGCGATAG
GTGAAGTAATTGAACACTGGGCCGAAGAAGCCGTCCTGTGATGCCTGATCCTTCAATGGGAGGAGCAGTG
GCTCCAGTTCCTCCAAAGTGTACAAGCCGGGCACCTCGCCAGAGGACAGCAGGGAGTTGATCATCTCCAG
GAAGGTTGGGTGGACGAATTGATAGTCCTCCAAGAGGAGGACGACCTGCTGGGCCTCGATACCGGCGAGT
TGCAAGACGTGTTTCAGATCGTTCTTGAATTGCTTGAGTTCGTAGCCTCTGCTGATCTTTGGAGAGAACA
GGACGGCTCCATGCATATGGCTGACCAGAGAAGTAATAGTGCGTCTTCCAACTCCAGAGCGTCCGGCCAG
CAGCAGTGATCCACCAGGGAAAGACAGGACGCGATCAATTCTGGACATATACTCCAGGACCTCGTGGAAC
AACAGAATGTCCAGGTTCTGGTTGTCGCGGCCGTAGTGAATCAGGCCCTTCTTGATCACGTCCTTCAAGT
CAGTTGAGTTCAGTTTGCCGAGAGGCTTGCCATGAGGTGGCAATGGTTGGCCTGGAGCAGCCCTTGCACC
GGAGTTGTGCCTGGCTCCCCATGTCACATAGAAGGAATCGGACATATTATCCAGGATATCAGAGCCCCAA
TCACCTTGAAACACAGAGGTGAGGATAATATCGAACAGATGCAGTTCCTTAGCGCCAACAATCTTATCTC
TAAAGAGCCTGCGGGCTTCGTAAGCCACGATTTCGAGGACATAATCCAATGGGTGGTTTGATGAGCCTCC
CTCCAGGTCATAGCGAAACAGTCCCAGAACCCATTGTGTCAGAATGCAGGGTGTGAAGAAGTAATGTGAG
TAATCATCGACGGTGAACTTGGCGCGGACTTGTTCGTACACCTGAACCATAGAGCCAGCCAAGAGGTAGA
TCTTGCTTGATGAGCCCCAGATGCTATGGTTCTTCAAATTCTTGTGGAGGACAGGTTCGAGGTAGGCGCC
ATAGATGGTCTGCAACTGTTCGCGCTCGGGATAATCGATTGAGCACAGTCTCACAATTGATGTAAACCTG
GTGGTGAGCTTATGCCTTCCCAACCTACCGCCGGCAGACATGGAAGCCACAATCTGGATGTTCGCGGCCG
CCACAGGATCTGTGATGGGAACAGAGAAGGGTCCACAGCTCCCTGAGAGCTGCGTCCGGTTGTCACGCAC
TCCTTCAGCAGCTGCTCCAGGGTCTTCTTCATCTCCAGGGCCAGATCGTTCAGCCAGGTTTCGACGTTAT
TGGACAAGGGCACCTTATTCTTGAATGGCACAACTTCTCCCTCCAAGGACTTCATTGCAGTAATGTGCTT
AGACTTCTCATCGAAACAGACAGAGTTGATACCAGCAAACAGCTTCTTGAGGTGAGACTGAATCACGGAT
GGATTGGTTGACTGGCCCAAGATCTCCAGCAGGTCATCGTCTCCGATGAAGTAGAAGCGAGGGAAGGCGC
TGCGCTTCTCCTCCAGGAACTCGTTGAGGCTGCGCTGGCATCTCTGCAATTGGTCCAGGATGGTCAGCAG
TGAGTTGCGAATGCCTGCGTGGGTAGTCAAGGTTGTGACGCGATTGTCCTTCTTGATATCTGTCATGATG
CTGCGGAAATCTTCATCCACCCTGTTGAATCTGGTCTGCTCTTTGGGCAGGGCTCCGCGACCAAAGATTG
GTTCGAGGTAAACCCACTTTCTCTGAATATGGTTGAGGTTCTGCAAATATTCGTCCAGTTCGGCGAGTTT
CCTTTCCCAGATGCTGACCTTGTCTTCAAAGCCTTTATAGTATGGTGAGTCCTTCAAGGACTGCAGGAGG
CATCTATTGTCGCCCACCTGGTTGACGATGTCCTTCCAATCCTTGATCAGCTTCATGGTGCGGCTCTGGG
AGTCCTCATAGTCGATCAGTGTGAACACAGCACCCACGCCCCACAAATCCAGTTCCCTGAGTGCTTCGCG
GATGGTCACTTCACCCTGGGCGCGTGAGTTCAGATCTTTCAGGTCAGCAGCCTTGGCCACGATGGTATCG
GCAACTCTCAGCAGGTCACCGAACAGCAGTTTCTCCAGAGATGTGCCGCGAGGCAGACCCAGCAAGCGGA
ACAGATCCAGCCAGTGATCGGGTGACAGGTGTTCTCCGCGGACGTACTTCAGGATAGGGATAACAATCTT
ATATTTGTCCACCTCAGATTGGAGCTTGACAGTCATCACAGAATGCTCCTCCACTTTCCTGAGGCGGTCG
TGCCAATTCATCAGAAACTCCTCAAACAAGTAGGTCTTAGTGCGAAAGGTGATCCAATCTTCATTGGCCA
TTTCTTGGAATCCCTGCTGGAACTCTTCGTAGAAGGCCCAAATCTGAGCACAGGACTCAATATCCTTGCT
GATGCTGGAGGCGAGAGAGAAGTTAGGTTCTTCGAGGCGGAAGTGGTGACAGTCATCGACCAGCTTCTTG
CGTGTCACTTCCAAATCGTCAGAACCGGTAATACCAGCAGCAGTAACAAATTCTAACAAGACCATGTGGT
CTCTCTTTTCGTTTGGATCC
[124 nt withheld, positions 7604-7727]
C
[141 nt withheld, positions 7729-7869]
CCTTTGACGTTGGAGTCCACGTTCTTTAATAGTGGACTCTTGTTCCAAACTGGTTTAACACTCAGAATTC
GTAATCATGGTCATAGCTGTTTCCTGTGTGAAATTGTTATCCGCTCACAATTCCACACAACATACGAGCC
GGAAGCATAAAGTGTAAAGCCTGGGGTGCCTAATGAGTGAGCTAACTCACATTAATTGCGTTGCGCTCAC
TGCCCGCTTTCCAGTCGGGAAACCTGTCGTGCCAGCTGCATTAATGAATCGGCCAACGCGCGGGGAGAGG
CGGTTTGCGTATTGGGCGCTCTTCCGCTTCCTCGCTCACTGACTCGCTGCGCTCGGTCGTTCGGCTGCGG
CGAGCGGTATCAGCTCACTCAAAGGCGGTAATACGGTTATCCACAGAATCAGGGGATAACGCAGGAAAGA
ACATGTGAGCAAAAGGCCAGCAAAAGGCCAGGAACCGTAAAAAGGCCGCGTTGCTGGCGTTTTTCCATAG
GCTCCGCCCCCCTGACGAGCATCACAAAAATCGACGCTCAAGTCAGAGGTGGCGAAACCCGACAGGACTA
TAAAGATACCAGGCGTTTCCCCCTGGAAGCTCCCTCGTGCGCTCTCCTGTTCCGACCCTGCCGCTTACCG
GATACCTGTCCGCCTTTCTCCCTTCGGGAAGCGTGGCGCTTTCTCATAGCTCACGCTGTAGGTATCTCAG
TTCGGTGTAGGTCGTTCGCTCCAAGCTGGGCTGTGTGCACGAACCCCCCGTTCAGCCCGACCGCTGCGCC
TTATCCGGTAACTATCGTCTTGAGTCCAACCCGGTAAGACACGACTTATCGCCACTGGCAGCAGCCACTG
GTAACAGGATTAGCAGAGCGAGGTATGTAGGCGGTGCTACAGAGTTCTTGAAGTGGTGGCCTAACTACGG
CTACACTAGAAGGACAGTATTTGGTATCTGCGCTCTGCTGAAGCCAGTTACCTTCGGAAAAAGAGTTGGT
AGCTCTTGATCCGGCAAACAAACCACCGCTGGTAGCGGTGGTTTTTTTGTTTGCAAGCAGCAGATTACGC
GCAGAAAAAAAGGATCTCAAGAAGATCCTTTGATCTTTTCTACGGGGTCTGACGCTCAGTGGAACGAAAA
CTCACGTTAAGGGATTTTGGTCATGAGATTATCAAAAAGGATCTTCACCTAGATCCTTTTAAATTAAAAA
TGAAGTTTTAAATCAATCTAAAGTATATATGAGTAAACTTGGTCTGACAGTTACCAATGCTTAATCAGTG
AGGCACCTATCTCAGCGATCTGTCTATTTCGTTCATCCATAGTTGCCTGACTCCCCGTCGTGTAGATAAC
TACGATACGGGAGGGCTTACCATCTGGCCCCAGTGCTGCAATGATACCGCGAGACCCACGCTCACCGGCT
CCAGATTTATCAGCAATAAACCAGCCAGCCGGAAGGGCCGAGCGCAGAAGTGGTCCTGCAACTTTATCCG
CCTCCATCCAGTCTATTAATTGTTGCCGGGAAGCTAGAGTAAGTAGTTCGCCAGTTAATAGTTTGCGCAA
CGTTGTTGCCATTGCTACAGGCATCGTGGTGTCACGCTCGTCGTTTGGTATGGCTTCATTCAGCTCCGGT
TCCCAACGATCAAGGCGAGTTACATGATCCCCCATGTTGTGCAAAAAAGCGGTTAGCTCCTTCGGTCCTC
CGATCGTTGTCAGAAGTAAGTTGGCCGCAGTGTTATCACTCATGGTTATGGCAGCACTGCATAATTCTCT
TACTGTCATGCCATCCGTAAGATGCTTTTCTGTGACTGGTGAGTACTCAACCAAGTCATTCTGAGAATAG
TGTATGCGGCGACCGAGTTGCTCTTGCCCGGCGTCAATACGGGATAATACCGCGCCACATAGCAGAACTT
TAAAAGTGCTCATCATTGGAAAACGTTCTTCGGGGCGAAAACTCTCAAGGATCTTACCGCTGTTGAGATC
CAGTTCGATGTAACCCACTCGTGCACCCAACTGATCTTCAGCATCTTTTACTTTCACCAGCGTTTCTGGG
TGAGCAAAAACAGGAAGGCAAAATGCCGCAAAAAAGGGAATAAGGGCGACACGGAAATGTTGAATACTCA
TACTCTTCCTTTTTCAATATTATTGAAGCATTTATCAGGGTTATTGTCTCATGAGCGGATACATATTTGA
ATGTATTTAGAAAAATAAACAAATAGGGGTTCCGCGCACATTTCCCCGAAAAGTGCCACCTGACGTCTAA
GAAACCATTATTATCATGACATTAACCTATAAAAATAGGCGTATCACGAGGCCCTTTCGTCTCGCGCGTT
TCGGTGATGACGGTGAAAACCTCTGACACATGCAGCTCCCGGAGACGGTCACAGCTTGTCTGTAAGCGGA
TGCCGGGAGCAGACAAGCCCGTCAGGGCGCGTCAGCGGGTGTTGGCGGGTGTCGGGGCTGGCTTAA
