Features (pLannotate 1.2.2; 14 found; start..end, strand, type, name):
     44..424     +  rep_origin     M13 ori (sequence partly withheld): M13 bacteriophage origin of replication; arrow indicates direction of (+) strand synthesis
    449..6187    -  CDS            DYNC2H1 (fragment): DYHC2_HUMAN - Also known as DHC1B, DHC2, DNCH2, DYH1B, KIAA1997. Experimental evidence at protein level: Swiss-Prot protein existence level 1. May function as a motor for intraflagellar retrograde transport. Functions in cilia biogenesis. May play a role in transport between endoplasmic reticulum and Golgi or organization of the Golgi in cells (By similarity). From Homo sapiens (Human).
   6187..7533    -  CDS            DYNC2H1 (fragment): DYHC2_HUMAN - Also known as DHC1B, DHC2, DNCH2, DYH1B, KIAA1997. Experimental evidence at protein level: Swiss-Prot protein existence level 1. May function as a motor for intraflagellar retrograde transport. Functions in cilia biogenesis. May play a role in transport between endoplasmic reticulum and Golgi or organization of the Golgi in cells (By similarity). From Homo sapiens (Human).
   7525..7602    -  CDS            10B (fragment): 10B is a fluorescent protein published in 1996, derived from Aequorea victoria.
   7604..7922    +  rep_origin     f1 ori (fragment) (sequence partly withheld): f1 bacteriophage origin of replication; arrow indicates direction of (+) strand synthesis
   7973..7989    -  protein_bind   lac operator: The lac repressor binds to the lac operator to inhibit transcription in E. coli. This inhibition can be relieved by adding lactose or isopropyl-β-D-thiogalactopyranoside (IPTG). lac repressor encoded by lacI
   7997..8027    -  promoter       lac promoter: promoter for the E. coli lac operon
   8042..8063    -  protein_bind   CAP binding site: CAP binding activates transcription in the presence of cAMP. E. coli catabolite activator protein
   8076..8168    -  CDS            lacI (fragment): lac repressor; lacI; The lac repressor binds to the lac operator to inhibit transcription in E. coli. This inhibition can be relieved by adding lactose or isopropyl-β-D-thiogalactopyranoside (IPTG).
   8351..8939    -  rep_origin     ori: high-copy-number ColE1/pMB1/pBR322/pUC origin of replication
   9110..9970    -  CDS            AmpR: β-lactamase; bla; confers resistance to ampicillin, carbenicillin, and related antibiotics
   9971..10075   -  promoter       AmpR promoter: bla
  10170..10205   +  CDS            rop (fragment): Rop protein, which maintains plasmids at low copy number; rop
  10307..43      +  misc_feature   bom (fragment) (across the origin): basis of mobility region from pBR322
>Addgene plasmid #111406 | pScaf-7560.1 | addgene full sequence | sequence record 217027 | Addgene NGS Result
CTATGCGGCATCAGAGCAGATTGTACTGAGAGTGCACCATATG
[124 nt withheld, positions 44-167]
C
[141 nt withheld, positions 169-309]
CCTTTGACGTTGGAGTCCACGTTCTTT
[37 nt withheld, positions 337-373]
ACCCTATCTCGGGCTATTCTTTTGATTTATAAGGGATTTTGCCGATTTCGGGGTACCGCATGCCTCGAGT
TAGACCTGATTCTTGAGAAACAAGGCGGCTCCACACTGAATCCATTGATCCTGATTACCACCGCAAGGCA
CATCGATGTTGGTCACGACTCTGTCGCGCTCAGCGGATGTGTACACTGGCAAAGAAATGCACTCATCGGG
TGAGTATGGGCCGCAAGCGTCTTGAGGAATCCAACCCATGAAGCATGGCAGAACGCTAGAGACGCTTGGG
CTGTCGAGCTGATTCTCGGACAGTTGATTACCGTCGAAGGAGCAGCCTTCCAGGAGCAGTCCTGAGATCT
TGATCTGGAGTTTGGCCTCTTGCAGTCTACCCTTCCAGGAGGCGACAAATTTCAGAGAATCCACTGATCT
TCCAACAGCCCTTGCTGTTTCCTGGCGGAGGGCGTTCAGGAATGTGTCGGGATGGAACAATTCAGAGAGG
TCCAGTGTTTCGGACAAGAGGGCCTGCTTCTCTGCTTTATCGACCCAATTCTGGATGGCCAGTGCTCTAG
CCACGAGGCCTCTGAGATATTGCAGAGGGTCTTCGGGTCCCTCCCACTTGGATTGCCAGGCCAGAGGGCA
CTTCTGGTTGAGCAGGGCAGAGGCCAACTTCTGGACTTCTGATGAGAGCAGTGTAGTGCCGCGGATCACT
TTGCTCAAGGCTGCCAGTGATTGATGAACTGACTGGACCAATCTGATGGCGTTGAACTGCTCCAAGATAA
TAAAGGACAGAATTGGTGATCCTTGGCGGTCATTGGGAGGAGGGACCTTCTGGTGGATCAGGTTGGAGTT
CTGGTTCAGTTTCTTCCACAGGTTGAGCACTGGGCTGAGTTCATTGCTCCAGATCTCGCGATCGAACTTT
GAGCCTGCAGTAATAGAGCGGCCCAGGATGCGGAGTTGGGAAATCACCTGAGATGAGATCATGCGCTGTG
ATGAGCGTGCAATGTTGGCAGGCAGACCGAAGAAGGATGGCTTATCGTCTTCTGGAATCTTCTCAATGAC
AGCCCTGTAATCCAGAATGCTGCAGCTTTGTGGCAGGCTCACGCTGTAGGGAAAGATGGACTTCTTGTTG
CGCTGATTGAACACGTCAATGACGCTAGAGTTGAAGAATTGCTTCAAATAGCTCTGCAGGACGCGCAAGT
CGAAATAGTTATCGATGCGGCCTCCGTAGATGGCGTTCTCCAGCAGACCATGGACAAACTCCCATTGCAC
GTCCTTGGCACCATCAAAGAGCCTGTCAATGATATTGTAACCGGCCCTCAGGTCGGAGAGAGAGAACTCG
TAGAATTTGGTCCAACCTTGAGGAATGTAGTTGCGCCTCTCTTGGCATGCGGCGTGAAACCAGGCCAGAG
AGAACAGAGCATGTGCGCGGTGAGTGTTATCTTTCTTAGAGATTTGTTCAGGTGTCCAAGATTCATATGT
GCGCATGAGATTCTTCTTGAGTCCAGGTGGTGATTCATAAGTGATCTTGAGGCTTGACTGGAGGAGGATA
GGTGTAAAGTTTGGGTGCACTTCGGCTGTCAACCAGAGCCTGAAAGTGTCTTTGGGTTGCAAGGTGTTCA
GTTCCTTCTCCAAGACAGGCAGCCAGGAGACAACCAGGTGCAAGTTCTTCAAACACAGCCAGTCACCATT
CCTTGCGCATTCCTTGAGCATTTGGATAGCCAAGTCAGCTTGGCCCTGGCCCATTGCAACCTGGTGGTAA
CATTCTCCTGATCTTTCGGCGTTGGCGAGCTCCTGGAGTTCCTGGGAGGGATCGGCTCCTGGAGAAATAA
TGATCAGAATGGGCTCGATTTCGAGTGTCTCCTTGTACAGCCTCTTGAGATTGAGTGGGAGTGGAGAGAC
TTCCTTCAAACCCAAGGTCTTGCAGGCAAAGAGGGCCATAGCTGACTGCAATCTATCTGGCCTGAGCACC
TGCACGACGAGGATCTGCTGGAACAAGCTGACCTTCTTAGCCAAGATGCTAGGAAATTCCTGCTCACACA
TGCTGTTGTTGTAGTAGGTGCGCCACAAAGCGGCGTCCTCGAAACACAGAGTCTGGTACAGGGAAGGCAG
AGCGATCTTCAAGGTTGCCACAGCCCAGGATCTCTCTTGATCGATCCATGAAGGCAACTGGTCCCTGATC
TTCTGCTGGGAGTCGGCTTTGCGCAACATGTCTCCGACCACCACGCCAGTGAAGGTATCCCATTCGTTCT
CCTGGAACAATTCTGGATGCATACCTCTGACGAAATGCAGGGCGAACATCAGCTGGTCGGCCTTGAACAG
GCAGCGGCAGATGTATTCGTACACCATGTGCTGCAGGGAGCTGATCAGGGATTGAATCCTCTGTTCTGTG
TTCTCAGAATCCTGCTTATTCTGGAGTGCCCTTTGAAACAACCTCAGAAAGGCGGCCAGGGAGAACCTGT
ACATATTATTGATCTTGGAGAGGTCAGAGATAATGAAGTACATCTTTGAAGCAGACTCAGCGAGTGGCAG
ATATGCGTCGCGCTCCTGGTCGAGAGAGATTTGCAGCTTATAAGATTCCTTCAGAGACTCTTGGATGAGG
GCGGAAGATGCTTTAGTCTGATTCAGAGACTCGATCAGGTCCTTGTTCTCCAGGATGTTGCCCTGAGAAG
TAGCCAATGTCTCCAGCAGAGATTCTTCGAGTTTGGCCAGTTGGATCTTCTTATCCTCCTCCTGTTGGAG
CAGCTTAGTCTTCTGTTCTTCCAAATCGGGTTTCTCATGTTGGATGGTGAGGGCCAGGAGCTGGCCTCTC
AGTCCTGAGCGGGTGGTTGTGAAATTAACCTCTGTGACGATGCTGGCAGCGTCTGGTGGAATGAATGGGT
TGGGATTCCTAGTGCTCAGGAACAGGCGAAACTCCTCGTTATAGTCGATGATCTTATCTCCAATCTGGAC
CACATAGCGTGGGCCTTGGGCCACCAAATCTCTGCGCAACAGAGGGTACAGAACTGGCTCCACGCCATCC
ATCTCCTGGATGATCAAGGTCTTGCCGAAGCGGACGGCGAGTTCCAGGGCAGTGATGAAGTTGGAGTCTT
GCTGGTTGATCACTTCCAGCCTGGAATCCTTCAAGTGAGTCTTCAGCCACTCAGTAGCCTGTGAGCTGGG
ATCGATGAGGAAAGGGCAAACGCGGGATTGCAAGATAACCAGTGCGTTCTCGATTGAGAGGTCATCGCTG
GGCAGACCTTCAGACTTCCAGATCAGCTGCTCTGACTCGGTGCAGAGAAATCTTCTCAGGTCAAACTTCT
CCAGGCCGGCAGACTTGGTCCACTCCTCCAGACATGTCTTTCTGAGAGACTCAGGTGCAGCGGACAAGTA
GGTGATAAAGGCTGCGGCCAACTGAGCCCTCTTTGGGAGGGTTGCCAGCTCCTCAGTAATCTCGACGACC
TGAGCATTCCATCTCTTGTGTTCGCGGTCCAGCTGATTAATCAACACTTCAGCTGCTTTGATAGTCTCCT
GAGCCTTGGACACCTCAGCTTCCAACTTAGCTGCTTCTGAGGTCCTGCTCTGAAATTTCTCCTTCAGTTC
TGACACCTTCTGACCGACAGAATTGAGGAGTTCTTCCAGTTTCCTCTTTCTATCCTCGGTCTTCTTCAGG
TTGCTTTCCAGGCCGGCTTGCTCAGTCTCCAGAGGGTGGATGCGTTCGAGCACGTGAGAGTACTGGATAT
TGGCCTTAACCCAGGCTGCCAAGGGTGCAGCTGCAGTTGATGCTCTCTTAGCGTTCTTGGGATCAAATGA
ACCTTTATTCTTGAACAGCAGTTCCTCCACAGATTCCCTAATTTCCTTGGAGATGTTCCTAGCGTCGAAA
GTAGCAATGTCCTCCCTGACACCGCGCTTGGCCAAGAAAGACTTCATAGACACCCAAGAGGTGTCAAAGA
TACCCATCAAGCGCAGGACGCCCTCCAGGATGTCGCGGATAACGTCTGGTGGCATTCTCAGTGACCTGAT
CTCTGAGAGAGACTCTGGTTTGATATTACCCACGGCGAGCTTGGCCTCGTTCACCAGAGGCTGCACCTCT
TTGAGTTCGTCGTCAATCTTGTTCTTTCTCTCCTCGATCTTGACCACCTCCTCTGCGATGCGGTGCTTCA
GCCTCTCCAGCTCTGTCTTCTGCTCGGAAGCATCCTGCATAGACACGGTAATCATTTGCAGGGCAGCGTC
AGCTTCATCCTGCTTAGTCTTCAGGAGGACTGATTGTTCGCCAGCCTTGCGATTCAGTTCATCCACCAGA
GCTTTGGCTTCGTTCAGCTTGCTGACTCCGGCCTGCAGATGAGATTGGCGCTTCAGCAGCTCCTTCTTCT
TTGAGCTGGAGATGGCGGAATAGACGTGGAGGAAGGTCATGTACTGGCTAGGAGTAGCTCCGTAAGCTTT
GCAAGACTCGTGGATCAGCAGGAAGCTCTTGAGGAAATCAGGATCGACGGAGTTCTTCTTCTTCTCCTCT
TTGCGCTTCTTGTCGTTGTACTTCTCACCGCCTCCAGTCTCGCTAAACAACATCTCGGGAATCTTCTTCA
TAGAAGAATTAGACCAACCCTCCATCCAGAGGACCTGGCACTTCTTATGGAGGGCGGGATTGCTCTCGCA
ATTGATCATGAAATTGGAATTAGCGCTGTCCATAATCAGCACAATGTGGAGATTCTGTTGAATGCGATAG
GTGAAGTAATTGAACACTGGGCCGAAGAAGCCGTCCTGTGATGCCTGATCCTTCAATGGGAGGAGCAGTG
GCTCCAGTTCCTCCAAAGTGTACAAGCCGGGCACCTCGCCAGAGGACAGCAGGGAGTTGATCATCTCCAG
GAAGGTTGGGTGGACGAATTGATAGTCCTCCAAGAGGAGGACGACCTGCTGGGCCTCGATACCGGCGAGT
TGCAAGACGTGTTTCAGATCGTTCTTGAATTGCTTGAGTTCGTAGCCTCTGCTGATCTTTGGAGAGAACA
GGACGGCTCCATGCATATGGCTGACCAGAGAAGTAATAGTGCGTCTTCCAACTCCAGAGCGTCCGGCCAG
CAGCAGTGATCCACCAGGGAAAGACAGGACGCGATCAATTCTGGACATATACTCCAGGACCTCGTGGAAC
AACAGAATGTCCAGGTTCTGGTTGTCGCGGCCGTAGTGAATCAGGCCCTTCTTGATCACGTCCTTCAAGT
CAGTTGAGTTCAGTTTGCCGAGAGGCTTGCCATGAGGTGGCAATGGTTGGCCTGGAGCAGCCCTTGCACC
GGAGTTGTGCCTGGCTCCCCATGTCACATAGAAGGAATCGGACATATTATCCAGGATATCAGAGCCCCAA
TCACCTTGAAACACAGAGGTGAGGATAATATCGAACAGATGCAGTTCCTTAGCGCCAACAATCTTATCTC
TAAAGAGCCTGCGGGCTTCGTAAGCCACGATTTCGAGGACATAATCCAATGGGTGGTTTGATGAGCCTCC
CTCCAGGTCATAGCGAAACAGTCCCAGAACCCATTGTGTCAGAATGCAGGGTGTGAAGAAGTAATGTGAG
TAATCATCGACGGTGAACTTGGCGCGGACTTGTTCGTACACCTGAACCATAGAGCCAGCCAAGAGGTAGA
TCTTGCTTGATGAGCCCCAGATGCTATGGTTCTTCAAATTCTTGTGGAGGACAGGTTCGAGGTAGGCGCC
ATAGATGGTCTGCAACTGTTCGCGCTCGGGATAATCGATTGAGCACAGTCTCACAATTGATGTAAACCTG
GTGGTGAGCTTATGCCTTCCCAACCTACCGCCGGCAGACATGGAAGCCACAATCTGGATGTTCGCGGCCG
CCACAGGATCTGTGATGGGAACAGAGAAGGGTCCACAGCTCCCTGAGAGCTGCGTCCGGTTGTCACGCAC
TCCTTCAGCAGCTGCTCCAGGGTCTTCTTCATCTCCAGGGCCAGATCGTTCAGCCAGGTTTCGACGTTAT
TGGACAAGGGCACCTTATTCTTGAATGGCACAACTTCTCCCTCCAAGGACTTCATTGCAGTAATGTGCTT
AGACTTCTCATCGAAACAGACAGAGTTGATACCAGCAAACAGCTTCTTGAGGTGAGACTGAATCACGGAT
GGATTGGTTGACTGGCCCAAGATCTCCAGCAGGTCATCGTCTCCGATGAAGTAGAAGCGAGGGAAGGCGC
TGCGCTTCTCCTCCAGGAACTCGTTGAGGCTGCGCTGGCATCTCTGCAATTGGTCCAGGATGGTCAGCAG
TGAGTTGCGAATGCCTGCGTGGGTAGTCAAGGTTGTGACGCGATTGTCCTTCTTGATATCTGTCATGATG
CTGCGGAAATCTTCATCCACCCTGTTGAATCTGGTCTGCTCTTTGGGCAGGGCTCCGCGACCAAAGATTG
GTTCGAGGTAAACCCACTTTCTCTGAATATGGTTGAGGTTCTGCAAATATTCGTCCAGTTCGGCGAGTTT
CCTTTCCCAGATGCTGACCTTGTCTTCAAAGCCTTTATAGTATGGTGAGTCCTTCAAGGACTGCAGGAGG
CATCTATTGTCGCCCACCTGGTTGACGATGTCCTTCCAATCCTTGATCAGCTTCATGGTGCGGCTCTGGG
AGTCCTCATAGTCGATCAGTGTGAACACAGCACCCACGCCCCACAAATCCAGTTCCCTGAGTGCTTCGCG
GATGGTCACTTCACCCTGGGCGCGTGAGTTCAGATCTTTCAGGTCAGCAGCCTTGGCCACGATGGTATCG
GCAACTCTCAGCAGGTCACCGAACAGCAGTTTCTCCAGAGATGTGCCGCGAGGCAGACCCAGCAAGCGGA
ACAGATCCAGCCAGTGATCGGGTGACAGGTGTTCTCCGCGGACGTACTTCAGGATAGGGATAACAATCTT
ATATTTGTCCACCTCAGATTGGAGCTTGACAGTCATCACAGAATGCTCCTCCACTTTCCTGAGGCGGTCG
TGCCAATTCATCAGAAACTCCTCAAACAAGTAGGTCTTAGTGCGAAAGGTGATCCAATCTTCATTGGCCA
TTTCTTGGAATCCCTGCTGGAACTCTTCGTAGAAGGCCCAAATCTGAGCACAGGACTCAATATCCTTGCT
GATGCTGGAGGCGAGAGAGAAGTTAGGTTCTTCGAGGCGGAAGTGGTGACAGTCATCGACCAGCTTCTTG
CGTGTCACTTCCAAATCGTCAGAACCGGTAATACCAGCAGCAGTAACAAATTCTAACAAGACCATGTGGT
CTCTCTTTTCGTTTGGATCC
[124 nt withheld, positions 7604-7727]
C
[141 nt withheld, positions 7729-7869]
CCTTTGACGTTGGAGTCCACGTTCTTTAATAGTGGACTCTTGTTCCAAACTGGTTTAACACTCAGAATTC
GTAATCATGGTCATAGCTGTTTCCTGTGTGAAATTGTTATCCGCTCACAATTCCACACAACATACGAGCC
GGAAGCATAAAGTGTAAAGCCTGGGGTGCCTAATGAGTGAGCTAACTCACATTAATTGCGTTGCGCTCAC
TGCCCGCTTTCCAGTCGGGAAACCTGTCGTGCCAGCTGCATTAATGAATCGGCCAACGCGCGGGGAGAGG
CGGTTTGCGTATTGGGCGCTCTTCCGCTTCCTCGCTCACTGACTCGCTGCGCTCGGTCGTTCGGCTGCGG
CGAGCGGTATCAGCTCACTCAAAGGCGGTAATACGGTTATCCACAGAATCAGGGGATAACGCAGGAAAGA
ACATGTGAGCAAAAGGCCAGCAAAAGGCCAGGAACCGTAAAAAGGCCGCGTTGCTGGCGTTTTTCCATAG
GCTCCGCCCCCCTGACGAGCATCACAAAAATCGACGCTCAAGTCAGAGGTGGCGAAACCCGACAGGACTA
TAAAGATACCAGGCGTTTCCCCCTGGAAGCTCCCTCGTGCGCTCTCCTGTTCCGACCCTGCCGCTTACCG
GATACCTGTCCGCCTTTCTCCCTTCGGGAAGCGTGGCGCTTTCTCATAGCTCACGCTGTAGGTATCTCAG
TTCGGTGTAGGTCGTTCGCTCCAAGCTGGGCTGTGTGCACGAACCCCCCGTTCAGCCCGACCGCTGCGCC
TTATCCGGTAACTATCGTCTTGAGTCCAACCCGGTAAGACACGACTTATCGCCACTGGCAGCAGCCACTG
GTAACAGGATTAGCAGAGCGAGGTATGTAGGCGGTGCTACAGAGTTCTTGAAGTGGTGGCCTAACTACGG
CTACACTAGAAGAACAGTATTTGGTATCTGCGCTCTGCTGAAGCCAGTTACCTTCGGAAAAAGAGTTGGT
AGCTCTTGATCCGGCAAACAAACCACCGCTGGTAGCGGTGGTTTTTTTGTTTGCAAGCAGCAGATTACGC
GCAGAAAAAAAGGATCTCAAGAAGATCCTTTGATCTTTTCTACGGGGTCTGACGCTCAGTGGAACGAAAA
CTCACGTTAAGGGATTTTGGTCATGAGATTATCAAAAAGGATCTTCACCTAGATCCTTTTAAATTAAAAA
TGAAGTTTTAAATCAATCTAAAGTATATATGAGTAAACTTGGTCTGACAGTTACCAATGCTTAATCAGTG
AGGCACCTATCTCAGCGATCTGTCTATTTCGTTCATCCATAGTTGCCTGACTCCCCGTCGTGTAGATAAC
TACGATACGGGAGGGCTTACCATCTGGCCCCAGTGCTGCAATGATACCGCGAGACCCACGCTCACCGGCT
CCAGATTTATCAGCAATAAACCAGCCAGCCGGAAGGGCCGAGCGCAGAAGTGGTCCTGCAACTTTATCCG
CCTCCATCCAGTCTATTAATTGTTGCCGGGAAGCTAGAGTAAGTAGTTCGCCAGTTAATAGTTTGCGCAA
CGTTGTTGCCATTGCTACAGGCATCGTGGTGTCACGCTCGTCGTTTGGTATGGCTTCATTCAGCTCCGGT
TCCCAACGATCAAGGCGAGTTACATGATCCCCCATGTTGTGCAAAAAAGCGGTTAGCTCCTTCGGTCCTC
CGATCGTTGTCAGAAGTAAGTTGGCCGCAGTGTTATCACTCATGGTTATGGCAGCACTGCATAATTCTCT
TACTGTCATGCCATCCGTAAGATGCTTTTCTGTGACTGGTGAGTACTCAACCAAGTCATTCTGAGAATAG
TGTATGCGGCGACCGAGTTGCTCTTGCCCGGCGTCAATACGGGATAATACCGCGCCACATAGCAGAACTT
TAAAAGTGCTCATCATTGGAAAACGTTCTTCGGGGCGAAAACTCTCAAGGATCTTACCGCTGTTGAGATC
CAGTTCGATGTAACCCACTCGTGCACCCAACTGATCTTCAGCATCTTTTACTTTCACCAGCGTTTCTGGG
TGAGCAAAAACAGGAAGGCAAAATGCCGCAAAAAAGGGAATAAGGGCGACACGGAAATGTTGAATACTCA
TACTCTTCCTTTTTCAATATTATTGAAGCATTTATCAGGGTTATTGTCTCATGAGCGGATACATATTTGA
ATGTATTTAGAAAAATAAACAAATAGGGGTTCCGCGCACATTTCCCCGAAAAGTGCCACCTGACGTCTAA
GAAACCATTATTATCATGACATTAACCTATAAAAATAGGCGTATCACGAGGCCCTTTCGTCTCGCGCGTT
TCGGTGATGACGGTGAAAACCTCTGACACATGCAGCTCCCGGAGACGGTCACAGCTTGTCTGTAAGCGGA
TGCCGGGAGCAGACAAGCCCGTCAGGGCGCGTCAGCGGGTGTTGGCGGGTGTCGGGGCTGGCTTAA
